Addgene plasmid #191538: pJH4237
Purpose: Ptwk-40s::Cre unc-54 3' UTR C.elegans for Cre/Lox
Depositing lab: Mei Zhen. Depositing organization: Sinai Health System. Publication: Extrasynaptic signaling enables an asymmetric juvenile motor circuit to produce symmetric undulation. Lu Y, Ahamed T, Mulcahy B, Meng J, Witvliet D, Guan SA, Holmyard D, Hung W, Wen Q, Chisholm AD, Samuel ADT, Zhen M. Curr Biol. 2022 Nov 7;32(21):4631-4644.e5. doi: 10.1016/j.cub.2022.09.002. Epub 2022 Sep 30. PubMed 36182701.
Backbone
  Vector backbone: pBSK
  Backbone manufacturer: stratagene
  Backbone size w/o insert (bp): 4992
  Total vector size (bp): 6050
  Vector type: Worm Expression, Cre/Lox
Growth in bacteria
  Bacterial resistance: Ampicillin, 100 μg/mL
  Growth temperature: 37°C
  Growth strain: DH5alpha
  Copy number: High Copy
Gene/Insert
  Gene/Insert name: Cre
  Species: C. elegans (nematode)
  Insert size (bp): 1058
  Promoter: Ptwk-40
  Tag / fusion protein: no taq
  Cloning method: Restriction Enzyme; 5′ cloning site KpnI (not destroyed); 3′ cloning site EcoRI (not destroyed)
  Sequencing primers: 5′ ggtaCCATGGgcgcacccaag; 3′ ggaagatggcgattagtctagaa
Terms and licenses: Academic/Nonprofit Terms; Industry Terms: Not Available to Industry
Depositor comments: Please visit for https://www.biorxiv.org/content/10.1101/2021.09.21.461278v4 bioRxiv preprint.
How to cite: pJH4237 was a gift from Mei Zhen (Addgene plasmid # 191538 ; http://n2t.net/addgene:191538 ; RRID:Addgene_191538)
