[The description below was written by a language model from this plasmid's Addgene catalogue record and pLannotate feature annotations shown in this document.]
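Description:
pJH4237 is a C. elegans expression plasmid that supplies Cre recombinase under a cell-type-restricted promoter as the driver half of a Cre/lox strategy. It is built on a pBluescript-type (pBSK) backbone and is propagated in E. coli as a high-copy plasmid through a ColE1/pUC-family origin, with selection by ampicillin resistance (β-lactamase expressed from its own bla promoter). The annotated sequence also carries residual bacterial cloning-vector elements, namely a lacI fragment, CAP binding site, lac promoter and lac operator, plus short rop and bom fragments. None of these plays a role in the worm.

The payload is an untagged Cre coding sequence of roughly 1 kb, cloned between KpnI and EcoRI sites that remain intact. According to the record it is driven by a short version of the twk-40 promoter (Ptwk-40s) and followed by the unc-54 3′ UTR, a standard worm terminator and polyadenylation region. Neither of these is called out by name in the automated feature table. The unannotated stretch between the lac region and Cre is where the promoter would be expected to lie. A short match to aex-5 appears downstream of Cre, where the 3′ UTR would be expected. Although the catalogue lists C. elegans as the insert species, Cre itself originates from bacteriophage P1. The sequenced record is slightly shorter than the stated total size.

In transgenic worms, Cre made in twk-40-expressing cells recombines loxP sites in a companion construct or allele, excising or rearranging the flanked DNA. This switches a gene or effector on or off only where the two expression patterns intersect. The associated publication concerns the juvenile motor circuit, which suggests use in cell-specific manipulation of neurons, though the record does not name the floxed partner constructs.
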