Features (pLannotate 1.2.2; 11 found; start..end, strand, type, name):
    272..364     +  CDS            lacI (fragment): lac repressor; lacI; The lac repressor binds to the lac operator to inhibit transcription in E. coli. This inhibition can be relieved by adding lactose or isopropyl-β-D-thiogalactopyranoside (IPTG).
    377..398     +  protein_bind   CAP binding site: CAP binding activates transcription in the presence of cAMP. E. coli catabolite activator protein
    413..443     +  promoter       lac promoter: promoter for the E. coli lac operon
    451..467     +  protein_bind   lac operator: The lac repressor binds to the lac operator to inhibit transcription in E. coli. This inhibition can be relieved by adding lactose or isopropyl-β-D-thiogalactopyranoside (IPTG). lac repressor encoded by lacI
   2136..3166    +  CDS            Cre (fragment): site-specific recombinase Cre is a site-specific recombinase from bacteriophage P1. Recombination occurs at loxP sequences.
   3727..3879    +  CDS            aex-5 (fragment): AEX5_CAEEL - Also known as kpc-3 From Caenorhabditis elegans.
   4006..4041    +  CDS            rop (fragment): Rop protein, which maintains plasmids at low copy number; rop
   4143..4242    +  misc_feature   bom (fragment): basis of mobility region from pBR322
   4344..4448    +  promoter       AmpR promoter: bla
   4449..5309    +  CDS            AmpR: β-lactamase; bla; confers resistance to ampicillin, carbenicillin, and related antibiotics
   5480..89      +  rep_origin     ori (across the origin): high-copy-number ColE1/pMB1/pBR322/pUC origin of replication
>Addgene plasmid #191538 | pJH4237 | addgene full sequence | sequence record 375285 | Addgene NGS Result
GGTATCTTTATAGTCCTGTCGGGTTTCGCCACCTCTGACTTGAGCGTCGATTTTTGTGATGCTCGTCAGG
GGGGCGGAGCCTATGGAAAAACGCCAGCAACGCGGCCTTTTTACGGTTCCTGGCCTTTTGCTGGCCTTTT
GCTCACATGTTCTTTCCTGCGTTATCCCCTGATTCTGTGGATAACCGTATTACCGCCTTTGAGTGAGCTG
ATACCGCTCGCCGCAGCCGAACGACCGAGCGCAGCGAGTCAGTGAGCGAGGAAGCGGAAGAGCGCCCAAT
ACGCAAACCGCCTCTCCCCGCGCGTTGGCCGATTCATTAATGCAGCTGGCACGACAGGTTTCCCGACTGG
AAAGCGGGCAGTGAGCGCAACGCAATTAATGTGAGTTAGCTCACTCATTAGGCACCCCAGGCTTTACACT
TTATGCTTCCGGCTCGTATGTTGTGTGGAATTGTGAGCGGATAACAATTTCACACAGGAAACAGCTATGA
CCATGATTACGCCAAGCTTGCATGCGCGGCCGCTCTAATCACTATCACGTGGGATCTGGATAAATTTTCT
CCAAATTTCTCATAAAAAATGGAAAAAAAGAAAAGGAAATCCGGTTTGTGTATTTCCATTTTCAATTTGA
TGCATTAAACCAGAACTTCGTTAATTTCCCTTCTCTTCTCCCTCAAGCGTGCACACTTTTTTTAGATGAG
AAGGGCTCTATTTCGATTGGTTGTTTTTGTTTTGAACCAGATTTTTTTTTCACAAAAATAAAATTTGGAA
CCTTTTGCCAGTTTAATAAAGTTTTTTGTTGGGAATGTTCCTAAAAATTTTTAATTTATCTAATATAAAA
CTTGATAGAAACATTAATTAACCTGCTTTTTTGCATTTATTTCCAACTGAATTAAAATAAATGTGAATTT
TTTTTACTATGTAAATAAATCGAAAATTCTGGTTCCTGATTCTCAAGACCGCATCTCAACTTTTCAGCCG
GTAATTTGTCCGAGAGGAGTCCAATTTTCAAATTTTTGATCAAAATGTCTACTTTGATCGACATCCTCCT
TCTTCTGCAAGGTGTGTATCATCGTCTTGAAATTTCAAATTCCCTAAGGGAACGAAAAGCTTGTCTCTTT
TGGCAGATTCGATTCGATTTCACCTCTTTCTCCCCCCTCCTGCCTACAATGTTGAAAGGGTCCCCTCCTT
GTGCTCCAAATTGCTCATAAACTCCTCCATACTGGACGCTTCTTTTTGCGGAAATTGGAGTCCCAGATAT
ATTGGAAGAGATAAACGGTTTTCGGGTTTGCAGTTGTTGCCATTTTCACTGATTTTTATTCAAGTAGTAC
TACTTGAAGTTTTGTTCCTGAGTAAAATTTTATAGGTTCCATGATTTATGAAATTGTTCTATAGTAGCAC
CAAACTTTTCAGAACTTTTTTGTTTTTTTTTTCAATTTTACAGTAAAAAGTTATTCTCAAATGTTTTCTC
AATTTTTGCCCCTTATTAACTCACGTACGTATGTAGTTTACAGAGCGTATGTAGATGTAGTTCCAGTTTT
TGGCACTTATAATTTTAGAAGTCGACCGATAATAAATGTTTAGGCATGCCAAATCATCATAAGCTACTCA
AAAAATAGAAAATTTTTGATATGTAGCAATTTTCTAAAACTTTATCTAAAAATCTTTTTTTCCAAAAAAT
GCCTTTGGTTAATAAATTGTAAATCAAAATTCAGCAACAAAAAACCTCACTGGAAAAGTGGGAGTAAAAA
TACGAAATAAAATTTTCGTAACTTTTTGTCAAAACAGAATCTTAAATTTCCCACTATACCCATTTGTCCT
TCAAAAATGCCATTTAAAGTAAGCAAAGAGGTATCATAAATTCTCACAGAACGTATGTAGTTTTTGTGTC
CTTTACTTCTCCATTGCCTCATATTTTCACTTTTTTCGTGGCCGCAGCTCACAGTGCACACATCACAGAA
TGTTCCAGAGCCGAATGATTTTGGATGGAATATCGAGTGATGAATATTCACCCGGGATTGGCCAAAGGAC
CCAAAGGTATGTTTCGAATGATACTAACATAACATAGAACATTTTCAGGAGGACCCTTGGCTAGCGTCGA
CGGTACCATGGGCGCACCCAAGAAGAAGAGGAAGGTGTCCAATTTACTGACCGTACACCAAAATTTGCCT
GCATTACCGGTCGATGCAACGAGTGATGAGGTTCGCAAGAACCTGATGGACATGTTCAGGGATCGCCAGG
CGTTTTCTGAGCATACCTGGAAAATGCTTCTGTCCGTTTGCCGGTCGTGGGCGGCATGGTGCAAGTTGAA
TAACCGGAAATGGTTTCCCGCAGAACCTGAAGATGTTCGCGATTATCTTCTATATCTTCAGGCGCGCGGT
CTGGCAGTAAAAACTATCCAGCAACATTTGGGCCAGCTAAACATGCTTCATCGTCGGTCCGGGCTGCCAC
GACCAAGTGACAGCAATGCTGTTTCACTGGTTATGCGGCGGATCCGAAAAGAAAACGTTGATGCCGGTGA
ACGTGCAAAACAGGCTCTAGCGTTCGAACGCACTGATTTCGACCAGGTTCGTTCACTCATGGAAAATAGC
GATCGCTGCCAGGATATACGTAATCTGGCATTTCTGGGGATTGCTTATAACACCCTGTTACGTATAGCCG
AAATTGCCAGGATCAGGGTTAAAGATATCTCACGTACTGACGGTGGGAGAATGTTAATCCATATTGGCAG
AACGAAAACGCTGGTTAGCACCGCAGGTGTAGAGAAGGCACTTAGCCTGGGGGTAACTAAACTGGTCGAG
CGATGGATTTCCGTCTCTGGTGTAGCTGATGATCCGAATAACTACCTGTTTTGCCGGGTCAGAAAAAATG
GTGTTGCCGCGCCATCTGCCACCAGCCAGCTATCAACTCGCGCCCTGGAAGGGATTTTTGAAGCAACTCA
TCGATTGATTTACGGCGCTAAGGATGACTCTGGTCAGAGATACCTGGCCTGGTCTGGACACAGTGCCCGT
GTCGGAGCCGCGCGAGATATGGCCCGCGCTGGAGTTTCAATACCGGAGATCATGCAAGCTGGTGGCTGGA
CCAATGTAAATATTGTCATGAACTATATCCGTAACCTGGATAGTGAAACAGGGGCAATGGTGCGCCTGCT
GGAAGATGGCGATTAGTCTAGAATCACTAGTGAATTCGCGGCCGCCTGCAGGTCGACCATATGGGAGAGC
TCCGCATCGGCCGCTGTCATCAGATCGCCATCTCGCGCCCGTGCCTCTGACTTCTAAGTCCAATTACTCT
TCAACATCCCTACATGCTCTTTCTCCCTGTGCTCCCACCCCCTATTTTTGTTATTATCAAAAAACTTCTC
TTAATTTCTTTGTTTTTTAGCTTCTTTTAAGTCACCTCTAACAATGAAATTGTGTAGATTCAAAAATAGA
ATTAATTCGTAATAAAAAGTCGAAAAAAATTGTGCTCCCTCCCCCCATTAATAATAATTCTATCCCAAAA
TCTACACAATGTTCTGTGTACACTTCTTATGTTTTTTACTTCTGATAAATTTTTTTGAAACATCATAGAA
AAAACCGCACACAAAATACCTTATCATATGTTACGTTTCAGTTTATGACCGCAATTTTTATTTCTTCGCA
CGTCTGGGCCTCTCATGACGTCAAATCATGCTCATCGTGAAAAAGTTTTGGAGTATTTTTGGAATTTTTC
AATCAAGTGAAAGTTTATGAAATTAATTTTCCTGCTTTTGCTTTTTGGGGTTTCCCCTATTGTTTGTCAA
GATTTCGAGGACGGCGTTTTTCTTGCTAAAATCACAAGTATTGATGAGCACGATGCAAGAAAGATCGGAA
GAAGGTTTGGGTTTGAGGCTCAGTGGAAGGTGAGTAGAAGTTGATAATTTGAAAGTGGAGTAGTGTCTAT
GGGGTTTTTGCCTTAAATGACAGAATACATTCCCAATATACCAAACATAACTGTTTCTACTAGTCGGCCG
TACGGGCCCTTTCGTCTCGCGCGTTTCGGTGATGACGGTGAAAACCTCTGACACATGCAGCTCCCGGAGA
CGGTCACAGCTTGTCTGTAAGCGGATGCCGGGAGCAGACAAGCCCGTCAGGGCGCGTCAGCGGGTGTTGG
CGGGTGTCGGGGCTGGCTTAACTATGCGGCATCAGAGCAGATTGTACTGAGAGTGCACCATATGCGGTGT
GAAATACCGCACAGATGCGTAAGGAGAAAATACCGCATCAGGCGGCCTTAATTAAGGGCCTCGTGATACG
CCTATTTTTATAGGTTAATGTCATGATAATAATGGTTTCTTAGACGTCAGGTGGCACTTTTCGGGGAAAT
GTGCGCGGAACCCCTATTTGTTTATTTTTCTAAATACATTCAAATATGTATCCGCTCATGAGACAATAAC
CCTGATAAATGCTTCAATAATATTGAAAAAGGAAGAGTATGAGTATTCAACATTTCCGTGTCGCCCTTAT
TCCCTTTTTTGCGGCATTTTGCCTTCCTGTTTTTGCTCACCCAGAAACGCTGGTGAAAGTAAAAGATGCT
GAAGATCAGTTGGGTGCACGAGTGGGTTACATCGAACTGGATCTCAACAGCGGTAAGATCCTTGAGAGTT
TTCGCCCCGAAGAACGTTTTCCAATGATGAGCACTTTTAAAGTTCTGCTATGTGGCGCGGTATTATCCCG
TATTGACGCCGGGCAAGAGCAACTCGGTCGCCGCATACACTATTCTCAGAATGACTTGGTTGAGTACTCA
CCAGTCACAGAAAAGCATCTTACGGATGGCATGACAGTAAGAGAATTATGCAGTGCTGCCATAACCATGA
GTGATAACACTGCGGCCAACTTACTTCTGACAACGATCGGAGGACCGAAGGAGCTAACCGCTTTTTTGCA
CAACATGGGGGATCATGTAACTCGCCTTGATCGTTGGGAACCGGAGCTGAATGAAGCCATACCAAACGAC
GAGCGTGACACCACGATGCCTGTAGCAATGGCAACAACGTTGCGCAAACTATTAACTGGCGAACTACTTA
CTCTAGCTTCCCGGCAACAATTAATAGACTGGATGGAGGCGGATAAAGTTGCAGGACCACTTCTGCGCTC
GGCCCTTCCGGCTGGCTGGTTTATTGCTGATAAATCTGGAGCCGGTGAGCGTGGGTCTCGCGGTATCATT
GCAGCACTGGGGCCAGATGGTAAGCCCTCCCGTATCGTAGTTATCTACACGACGGGGAGTCAGGCAACTA
TGGATGAACGAAATAGACAGATCGCTGAGATAGGTGCCTCACTGATTAAGCATTGGTAACTGTCAGACCA
AGTTTACTCATATATACTTTAGATTGATTTAAAACTTCATTTTTAATTTAAAAGGATCTAGGTGAAGATC
CTTTTTGATAATCTCATGACCAAAATCCCTTAACGTGAGTTTTCGTTCCACTGAGCGTCAGACCCCGTAG
AAAAGATCAAAGGATCTTCTTGAGATCCTTTTTTTCTGCGCGTAATCTGCTGCTTGCAAACAAAAAAACC
ACCGCTACCAGCGGTGGTTTGTTTGCCGGATCAAGAGCTACCAACTCTTTTTCCGAAGGTAACTGGCTTC
AGCAGAGCGCAGATACCAAATACTGTTCTTCTAGTGTAGCCGTAGTTAGGCCACCACTTCAAGAACTCTG
TAGCACCGCCTACATACCTCGCTCTGCTAATCCTGTTACCAGTGGCTGCTGCCAGTGGCGATAAGTCGTG
TCTTACCGGGTTGGACTCAAGACGATAGTTACCGGATAAGGCGCAGCGGTCGGGCTGAACGGGGGGTTCG
TGCACACAGCCCAGCTTGGAGCGAACGACCTACACCGAACTGAGATACCTACAGCGTGAGCTATGAGAAA
GCGCCACGCTTCCCGAAGGGAGAAAGGCGGACAGGTATCCGGTAAGCGGCAGGGTCGGAACAGGAGAGCG
CACGAGGGAGCTTCCAGGGGGAAACGCCT
